>Addgene plasmid #68557 | pMpGWB103 | depositor full sequence | sequence record 135405 | pMpGWB103 sequence 12945 bps
TTTCACGCCCTTTTAAATATCCGATTATTCTAATAAACGCTCTTTTCTCTTAGGTTTACCCGCCAATATA
TCCTGTCAAACACTGATAGTTTAAACTGAAGGCGGGAAACGACAATCTGATCCAAGCTCAAGCTGCTCTA
GCATTCGCCATTCAGGCTGCGCAACTGTTGGGAAGGGCGATCGGTGCGGGCCTCTTCGCTATTACGCCAG
CTGGCGAAAGGGGGATGTGCTGCAAGGCGATTAAGTTGGGTAACGCCAGGGTTTTCCCAGTCACGACGTT
GTAAAACGACGGCCAGTGCCAAGCTTGGCCCGGGCAAATGAGTCACACACATTGTTGAGAGACATATCAA
AATAACTCAATTGTAAGGTAAGTTGATAGATTTCCCAGTTAAATGCATTATTTTAACAATATTTGTATCT
CAAATTTTCAAAATCATATCAAATTTGCAGATCTTGATGATGATTCACAACTCTGTCTTCGATTTTTGAT
TGTTAACGGGTATCGATATTTGGGTAACTTAAAAAGAATTTGCTAAAGATCTTAAAAAACAGATTAAAAA
AACCTTTCAAAATAGCTAATCCTTTAAATCCGTTTCACAATATAATGCTCATTGATGATAATCGAAAAGA
TTCCATTTTAAAGTGCATATAAATTGCTTAATTATCTCTTTCTGTCTCGTAATATTTTGTTCTCTCCTAT
TGGATCGGACCCGCATCTTCTCGATCAGTTCACTATACTAATATTTGGTCAACTTCAAGAGAGATTAGAA
CTTCGTTCTCCAAAGTGTAAAGGCCGACAAGCAGAAAAGGAAACTTCAATCAGAAGCCTTCTAGGTTTTC
CCGCGTCCCAAAAAGCGAAGGGAGGACGGGGAGGACGGTGAGGCCAGAAGAAGAAAGCAACAGTAAAATC
TCATGTGATTGCGTGCATGTCATGGATCTATGGGATGCTAGTCCACCGTTTGGAAGTATGTGCAGAAGGA
GAAAGGCGCGGGAGGCCAAAAGCGACTTCGGCCACCTCTCTACTTTCTAGAAAGTTTGCTCGCAGCTTGT
AATAAGCGCGGAAAAGGTACTCGAAAAACCGGAGCAATCGGTGTGGTATCAGCAGTCGGGTTCGCTAAAC
CTACGTCTTCTTATTTTGGAATGTTAAATTGAAAGGGCGTGCCGGCCCTAAGCACGGACGATGTGACAGA
CGGAGGAGTGTGAGCAATTCGGATGACGATGCTGGCCGGCAGTCACGACAAAGAGTCCGAAGGGGCATGG
ACAGGGCAATATATAAATGGAAAAGAGGCTTTGAATATTCCTAACCCTTCGTCGTCGGCCTCCCAACTTG
CCCTCGCATGCTGAATTGGCCGCCTATCTGCGAATGGCCGGCCGCCGACCCTAAGTCGCAATAACTTGAA
CGGAGCCGATGCAAAGTCCTTATCGAACGCTCGTTATTATAAACGGGGCAGACCTAGGTATTTAATTATA
TCAAAACCCTCCGCAATTTCGCTAATCATTCCCTAATTTCTTCTACTTTGGCGTCTAGTGCTGTGGTCGC
GCTTGCTCTCAAAGCTCGCTGGGAGGCAGTGGAGCGTCTGGCTTAAAATCGATCGCCGCAACCCTAGAGT
TCCTTTCACTTCTTTCTCTCTTGCGTGGAGAGCATCGACATCGAAGAGCTGCATCTTGTCTTCTGGTATG
CGCCTTGTGCCCTCGTCTCTGTACGTCGTTACGATTGCTCGATATTGTGATTGTCTAGACCTGAAACCCG
ACTGGAGCTTTTACGTGGTGTCGATTGGGGCCTCGAGCGAGTGATTTTTTAGGTTCGTTTTAGCCAAGTA
CATCCCACTTTGGTCAGTCCTGTTATCTCGGTAAGGTGTTCAGTTCGGTCTCTGGTGCGGAGGTGCCTCG
TAAGTTTCCTGCATGATAGATTTGTCTATCCTTGACTTGAAGAGGAGTCGAAGGTCAGCGAGGTTGGCTG
TGTGCTATGGACGTCGGTGCTCCTTGGTTCCGTGCTTCTATGGGTGTTGCCTCAACAGTATTGATGTGCC
TGCAGAAAGGTTGACTAGAGTTATCAACAAGTTTGTACAAAAAAGCTGAACGAGAAACGTAAAATGATAT
AAATATCAATATATTAAATTAGATTTTGCATAAAAAACAGACTACATAATACTGTAAAACACAACATATC
CAGTCACTATGGCGGCCCCTCGAGGGGCCGCATTAGGCACCCCAGGCTTTACACTTTATGCTTCCGGCTC
GTATAATGTGTGGATTTTGAGTTAGGATCCGTCGAGATTTTCAGGAGCTAAGGAAGCTAAAATGGAGAAA
AAAATCACTGGATATACCACCGTTGATATATCCCAATGGCATCGTAAAGAACATTTTGAGGCATTTCAGT
CAGTTGCTCAATGTACCTATAACCAGACCGTTCAGCTGGATATTACGGCCTTTTTAAAGACCGTAAAGAA
AAATAAGCACAAGTTTTATCCGGCCTTTATTCACATTCTTGCCCGCCTGATGAATGCTCATCCGGAATTC
CGTATGGCAATGAAAGACGGTGAGCTGGTGATATGGGATAGTGTTCACCCTTGTTACACCGTTTTCCATG
AGCAAACTGAAACGTTTTCATCGCTCTGGAGTGAATACCACGACGATTTCCGGCAGTTTCTACACATATA
TTCGCAAGATGTGGCGTGTTACGGTGAAAACCTGGCCTATTTCCCTAAAGGGTTTATTGAGAATATGTTT
TTCGTCTCAGCCAATCCCTGGGTGAGTTTCACCAGTTTTGATTTAAACGTGGCCAATATGGACAACTTCT
TCGCCCCCGTTTTCACCATGGGCAAATATTATACGCAAGGCGACAAGGTGCTGATGCCGCTGGCGATTCA
GGTTCATCATGCCGTCTGTGATGGCTTCCATGTCGGCAGAATGCTTAATGAATTACAACAGTACTGCGAT
GAGTGGCAGGGCGGGGCGTAAAGATCTGGATCCGGCTTACTAAAAGCCAGATAACAGTATGCGTATTTGC
GCGCTGATTTTTGCGGTATAAGAATATATACTGATATGTATACCCGAAGTATGTCAAAAAGAGGTGTGCT
ATGAAGCAGCGTATTACAGTGACAGTTGACAGCGACAGCTATCAGTTGCTCAAGGCATATATGATGTCAA
TATCTCCGGTCTGGTAAGCACAACCATGCAGAATGAAGCCCGTCGTCTGCGTGCCGAACGCTGGAAAGCG
GAAAATCAGGAAGGGATGGCTGAGGTCGCCCGGTTTATTGAAATGAACGGCTCTTTTGCTGACGAGAACA
GGGACTGGTGAAATGCAGTTTAAGGTTTACACCTATAAAAGAGAGAGCCGTTATCGTCTGTTTGTGGATG
TACAGAGTGATATTATTGACACGCCCGGGCGACGGATGGTGATCCCCCTGGCCAGTGCACGTCTGCTGTC
AGATAAAGTCTCCCGTGAACTTTACCCGGTGGTGCATATCGGGGATGAAAGCTGGCGCATGATGACCACC
GATATGGCCAGTGTGCCGGTCTCCGTTATCGGGGAAGAAGTGGCTGATCTCAGCCACCGCGAAAATGACA
TCAAAAACGCCATTAACCTGATGTTCTGGGGAATATAAATGTCAGGCTCCCTTATACACAGCCAGTCTGC
AGGTCGACCATAGTGACTGGATATGTTGTGTTTTACAGTATTATGTAGTCTGTTTTTTATGCAAAATCTA
ATTTAATATATTGATATTTATATCATTTTACGTTTCTCGTTCAGCTTTCTTGTACAAAGTGGTTGATAAC
AGCGCTTAGAGCTCGAATTTCCCCGATCGTTCAAACATTTGGCAATAAAGTTTCTTAAGATTGAATCCTG
TTGCCGGTCTTGCGATGATTATCATATAATTTCTGTTGAATTACGTTAAGCATGTAATAATTAACATGTA
ATGCATGACGTTATTTATGAGATGGGTTTTTATGATTAGAGTCCCGCAATTATACATTTAATACGCGATA
GAAAACAAAATATAGCGCGCAAACTAGGATAAATTATCGCGCGCGGTGTCATCTATGTTACTAGATCGGG
AATTGGTTCCGGAACCAATTCGTAATCATGGTCATAGCTGTTTCCTGTGTGAAATTGTTATCCGCTCACA
ATTCCACACAACATACGAGCCGGAAGCATAAAGTGTAAAGCCTGGGGTGCCTAATGAGTGAGCTAACTCA
CATTAGGCTGAATTAGGCGCGCCTATTTCTGAATTCAACACATTGCGGACGTTTTTAATGTACTGAATTA
ACGCCGAATTAATTCGGGGGATCTGGATTTTAGTACTGGATTTTGGTTTTAGGAATTAGAAATTTTATTG
ATAGAAGTATTTTACAAATACAAATACATACTAAGGGTTTCTTATATGCTCAACACATGAGCGAAACCCT
ATAGGAACCCTAATTCCCTTATCTGGGAACTACTCACACATTATTATGGAGAAACTCGAGCTTGTCGATC
GACAGATCCCGGTCGGCATCTACTCTATTTCTTTGCCCTCGGACGAGTGCTGGGGCGTCGGTTTCCACTA
TCGGCGAGTACTTCTACACAGCCATCGGTCCAGACGGCCGCGCTTCTGCGGGCGATTTGTGTACGCCCGA
CAGTCCCGGCTCCGGATCGGACGATTGCGTCGCATCGACCCTGCGCCCAAGCTGCATCATCGAAATTGCC
GTCAACCAAGCTCTGATAGAGTTGGTCAAGACCAATGCGGAGCATATACGCCCGGAGTCGTGGCGATCCT
GCAAGCTCCGGATGCCTCCGCTCGAAGTAGCGCGTCTGCTGCTCCATACAAGCCAACCACGGCCTCCAGA
AGAAGATGTTGGCGACCTCGTATTGGGAATCCCCGAACATCGCCTCGCTCCAGTCAATGACCGCTGTTAT
GCGGCCATTGTCCGTCAGGACATTGTTGGAGCCGAAATCCGCGTGCACGAGGTGCCGGACTTCGGGGCAG
TCCTCGGCCCAAAGCATCAGCTCATCGAGAGCCTGCGCGACGGACGCACTGACGGTGTCGTCCATCACAG
TTTGCCAGTGATACACATGGGGATCAGCAATCGCGCATATGAAATCACGCCATGTAGTGTATTGACCGAT
TCCTTGCGGTCCGAATGGGCCGAACCCGCTCGTCTGGCTAAGATCGGCCGCAGCGATCGCATCCATAGCC
TCCGCGACCGGTTGTAGAACAGCGGGCAGTTCGGTTTCAGGCAGGTCTTGCAACGTGACACCCTGTGAAC
GGCGGGAGATGCAATAGGTCAGGCTCTCGCTAAACTCCCCAATGTCAAGCACTTCCGGAATCGGGAGCGC
GGCCGATGCAAAGTGCCGATAAACATAACGATCTTTGTAGAAACCATCGGCGCAGCTATTTACCCGCAGG
ACATATCCACGCCCTCCTACATCGAAGCTGAAAGCACGAGATTCTTCGCCCTCCGAGAGCTGCATCAGGT
CGGAGACGCTGTCGAACTTTTCGATCAGAAACTTCTCGACAGACGTCGCGGTGAGTTCAGGCTTTTTCAT
ATCTCATTGCCCCCCGGATCTGCGAAAGCTCGAGAGAGATAGATTTGTAGAGAGAGACTGGTGATTTCAG
CGTGTCCTCTCCAAATGAAATGAACTTCCTTATATAGAGGAAGGTCTTGCGAAGGATAGTGGGATTGTGC
GTCATCCCTTACGTCAGTGGAGATATCACATCAATCCACTTGCTTTGAAGACGTGGTTGGAACGTCTTCT
TTTTCCACGATGCTCCTCGTGGGTGGGGGTCCATCTTTGGGACCACTGTCGGCAGAGGCATCTTGAACGA
TAGCCTTTCCTTTATCGCAATGATGGCATTTGTAGGTGCCACCTTCCTTTTCTACTGTCCTTTTGATGAA
GTGACAGATAGCTGGGCAATGGAATCCGAGGAGGTTTCCCGATATTACCCTTTGTTGAAAAGTCTCAATA
GCCCTTTGGTCTTCTGAGACTGTATCTTTGATATTCTTGGAGTAGACGAGAGTGTCGTGCTCCACCATGT
TCACATCAATCCACTTGCTTTGAAGACGTGGTTGGAACGTCTTCTTTTTCCACGATGCTCCTCGTGGGTG
GGGGTCCATCTTTGGGACCACTGTCGGCAGAGGCATCTTGAACGATAGCCTTTCCTTTATCGCAATGATG
GCATTTGTAGGTGCCACCTTCCTTTTCTACTGTCCTTTTGATGAAGTGACAGATAGCTGGGCAATGGAAT
CCGAGGAGGTTTCCCGATATTACCCTTTGTTGAAAAGTCTCAATAGCCCTTTGGTCTTCTGAGACTGTAT
CTTTGATATTCTTGGAGTAGACGAGAGTGTCGTGCTCCACCATGTTGGCAAGCTGCTCTAGCCAATACGC
AAACCGAATTCAGAAATAAATTCAGCCTAATTCGGCGTTAATTCAGTACATTAAAAACGTCCGCAATGTG
TTATTAAGTTGTCTAAGCGTCAATTTGTTTACACCACAATATATCCTGCCACCAGCCAGCCAACAGCTCC
CCGACCGGCAGCTCGGCACAAAATCACCACTCGATACAGGCAGCCCATCAGTCCGGGACGGCGTCAGCGG
GAGAGCCGTTGTAAGGCGGCAGACTTTGCTCATGTTACCGATGCTATTCGGAAGAACGGCAACTAAGCTG
CCGGGTTTGAAACACGGATGATCTCGCGGAGGGTAGCATGTTGATTGTAACGATGACAGAGCGTTGCTGC
CTGTGATCAATTCGGGCACGAACCCAGTGGACATAAGCCTGTTCGGTTCGTAAGCTGTAATGCAAGTAGC
GTATGCGCTCACGCAACTGGTCCAGAACCTTGACCGAACGCAGCGGTGGTAACGGCGCAGTGGCGGTTTT
CATGGCTTGTTATGACTGTTTTTTTGGGGTACAGTCTATGCCTCGGGCATCCAAGCAGCAAGCGCGTTAC
GCCGTGGGTCGATGTTTGATGTTATGGAGCAGCAACGATGTTACGCAGCAGGGCAGTCGCCCTAAAACAA
AGTTAAACATCATGGGGGAAGCGGTGATCGCCGAAGTATCGACTCAACTATCAGAGGTAGTTGGCGTCAT
CGAGCGCCATCTCGAACCGACGTTGCTGGCCGTACATTTGTACGGCTCCGCAGTGGATGGCGGCCTGAAG
CCACACAGTGATATTGATTTGCTGGTTACGGTGACCGTAAGGCTTGATGAAACAACGCGGCGAGCTTTGA
TCAACGACCTTTTGGAAACTTCGGCTTCCCCTGGAGAGAGCGAGATTCTCCGCGCTGTAGAAGTCACCAT
TGTTGTGCACGACGACATCATTCCGTGGCGTTATCCAGCTAAGCGCGAACTGCAATTTGGAGAATGGCAG
CGCAATGACATTCTTGCAGGTATCTTCGAGCCAGCCACGATCGACATTGATCTGGCTATCTTGCTGACAA
AAGCAAGAGAACATAGCGTTGCCTTGGTAGGTCCAGCGGCGGAGGAACTCTTTGATCCGGTTCCTGAACA
GGATCTATTTGAGGCGCTAAATGAAACCTTAACGCTATGGAACTCGCCGCCCGACTGGGCTGGCGATGAG
CGAAATGTAGTGCTTACGTTGTCCCGCATTTGGTACAGCGCAGTAACCGGCAAAATCGCGCCGAAGGATG
TCGCTGCCGACTGGGCAATGGAGCGCCTGCCGGCCCAGTATCAGCCCGTCATACTTGAAGCTAGACAGGC
TTATCTTGGACAAGAAGAAGATCGCTTGGCCTCGCGCGCAGATCAGTTGGAAGAATTTGTCCACTACGTG
AAAGGCGAGATCACCAAGGTAGTCGGCAAATAATGTCTAGCTAGAAATTCGTTCAAGCCGACGCCGCTTC
GCGGCGCGGCTTAACTCAAGCGTTAGATGCACTAAGCACATAATTGCTCACAGCCAAACTATCAGGTCAA
GTCTGCTTTTATTATTTTTAAGCGTGCATAATAAGCCCTACACAAATTGGGAGATATATCATGCATGACC
AAAATCCCTTAACGTGAGTTTTCGTTCCACTGAGCGTCAGACCCCGTAGAAAAGATCAAAGGATCTTCTT
GAGATCCTTTTTTTCTGCGCGTAATCTGCTGCTTGCAAACAAAAAAACCACCGCTACCAGCGGTGGTTTG
TTTGCCGGATCAAGAGCTACCAACTCTTTTTCCGAAGGTAACTGGCTTCAGCAGAGCGCAGATACCAAAT
ACTGTCCTTCTAGTGTAGCCGTAGTTAGGCCACCACTTCAAGAACTCTGTAGCACCGCCTACATACCTCG
CTCTGCTAATCCTGTTACCAGTGGCTGCTGCCAGTGGCGATAAGTCGTGTCTTACCGGGTTGGACTCAAG
ACGATAGTTACCGGATAAGGCGCAGCGGTCGGGCTGAACGGGGGGTTCGTGCACACAGCCCAGCTTGGAG
CGAACGACCTACACCGAACTGAGATACCTACAGCGTGAGCTATGAGAAAGCGCCACGCTTCCCGAAGGGA
GAAAGGCGGACAGGTATCCGGTAAGCGGCAGGGTCGGAACAGGAGAGCGCACGAGGGAGCTTCCAGGGGG
AAACGCCTGGTATCTTTATAGTCCTGTCGGGTTTCGCCACCTCTGACTTGAGCGTCGATTTTTGTGATGC
TCGTCAGGGGGGCGGAGCCTATGGAAAAACGCCAGCAACGCGGCCTTTTTACGGTTCCTGGCCTTTTGCT
GGCCTTTTGCTCACATGTTCTTTCCTGCGTTATCCCCTGATTCTGTGGATAACCGTATTACCGCCTTTGA
GTGAGCTGATACCGCTCGCCGCAGCCGAACGACCGAGCGCAGCGAGTCAGTGAGCGAGGAAGCGGAAGAG
CGCCTGATGCGGTATTTTCTCCTTACGCATCTGTGCGGTATTTCACACCGCATATGGTGCACTCTCAGTA
CAATCTGCTCTGATGCCGCATAGTTAAGCCAGTATACACTCCGCTATCGCTACGTGACTGGGTCATGGCT
GCGCCCCGACACCCGCCAACACCCGCTGACGCGCCCTGACGGGCTTGTCTGCTCCCGGCATCCGCTTACA
GACAAGCTGTGACCGTCTCCGGGAGCTGCATGTGTCAGAGGTTTTCACCGTCATCACCGAAACGCGCGAG
GCAGGGTGCCTTGATGTGGGCGCCGGCGGTCGAGTGGCGACGGCGCGGCTTGTCCGCGCCCTGGTAGATT
GCCTGGCCGTAGGCCAGCCATTTTTGAGCGGCCAGCGGCCGCGATAGGCCGACGCGAAGCGGCGGGGCGT
AGGGAGCGCAGCGACCGAAGGGTAGGCGCTTTTTGCAGCTCTTCGGCTGTGCGCTGGCCAGACAGTTATG
CACAGGCCAGGCGGGTTTTAAGAGTTTTAATAAGTTTTAAAGAGTTTTAGGCGGAAAAATCGCCTTTTTT
CTCTTTTATATCAGTCACTTACATGTGTGACCGGTTCCCAATGTACGGCTTTGGGTTCCCAATGTACGGG
TTCCGGTTCCCAATGTACGGCTTTGGGTTCCCAATGTACGTGCTATCCACAGGAAAGAGACCTTTTCGAC
CTTTTTCCCCTGCTAGGGCAATTTGCCCTAGCATCTGCTCCGTACATTAGGAACCGGCGGATGCTTCGCC
CTCGATCAGGTTGCGGTAGCGCATGACTAGGATCGGGCCAGCCTGCCCCGCCTCCTCCTTCAAATCGTAC
TCCGGCAGGTCATTTGACCCGATCAGCTTGCGCACGGTGAAACAGAACTTCTTGAACTCTCCGGCGCTGC
CACTGCGTTCGTAGATCGTCTTGAACAACCATCTGGCTTCTGCCTTGCCTGCGGCGCGGCGTGCCAGGCG
GTAGAGAAAACGGCCGATGCCGGGATCGATCAAAAAGTAATCGGGGTGAACCGTCAGCACGTCCGGGTTC
TTGCCTTCTGTGATCTCGCGGTACATCCAATCAGCTAGCTCGATCTCGATGTACTCCGGCCGCCCGGTTT
CGCTCTTTACGATCTTGTAGCGGCTAATCAAGGCTTCACCCTCGGATACCGTCACCAGGCGGCCGTTCTT
GGCCTTCTTCGTACGCTGCATGGCAACGTGCGTGGTGTTTAACCGAATGCAGGTTTCTACCAGGTCGTCT
TTCTGCTTTCCGCCATCGGCTCGCCGGCAGAACTTGAGTACGTCCGCAACGTGTGGACGGAACACGCGGC
CGGGCTTGTCTCCCTTCCCTTCCCGGTATCGGTTCATGGATTCGGTTAGATGGGAAACCGCCATCAGTAC
CAGGTCGTAATCCCACACACTGGCCATGCCGGCCGGCCCTGCGGAAACCTCTACGTGCCCGTCTGGAAGC
TCGTAGCGGATCACCTCGCCAGCTCGTCGGTCACGCTTCGACAGACGGAAAACGGCCACGTCCATGATGC
TGCGACTATCGCGGGTGCCCACGTCATAGAGCATCGGAACGAAAAAATCTGGTTGCTCGTCGCCCTTGGG
CGGCTTCCTAATCGACGGCGCACCGGCTGCCGGCGGTTGCCGGGATTCTTTGCGGATTCGATCAGCGGCC
GCTTGCCACGATTCACCGGGGCGTGCTTCTGCCTCGATGCGTTGCCGCTGGGCGGCCTGCGCGGCCTTCA
ACTTCTCCACCAGGTCATCACCCAGCGCCGCGCCGATTTGTACCGGGCCGGATGGTTTGCGACCGCTCAC
GCCGATTCCTCGGGCTTGGGGGTTCCAGTGCCATTGCAGGGCCGGCAGACAACCCAGCCGCTTACGCCTG
GCCAACCGCCCGTTCCTCCACACATGGGGCATTCCACGGCGTCGGTGCCTGGTTGTTCTTGATTTTCCAT
GCCGCCTCCTTTAGCCGCTAAAATTCATCTACTCATTTATTCATTTGCTCATTTACTCTGGTAGCTGCGC
GATGTATTCAGATAGCAGCTCGGTAATGGTCTTGCCTTGGCGTACCGCGTACATCTTCAGCTTGGTGTGA
TCCTCCGCCGGCAACTGAAAGTTGACCCGCTTCATGGCTGGCGTGTCTGCCAGGCTGGCCAACGTTGCAG
CCTTGCTGCTGCGTGCGCTCGGACGGCCGGCACTTAGCGTGTTTGTGCTTTTGCTCATTTTCTCTTTACC
TCATTAACTCAAATGAGTTTTGATTTAATTTCAGCGGCCAGCGCCTGGACCTCGCGGGCAGCGTCGCCCT
CGGGTTCTGATTCAAGAACGGTTGTGCCGGCGGCGGCAGTGCCTGGGTAGCTCACGCGCTGCGTGATACG
GGACTCAAGAATGGGCAGCTCGTACCCGGCCAGCGCCTCGGCAACCTCACCGCCGATGCGCGTGCCTTTG
ATCGCCCGCGACACGACAAAGGCCGCTTGTAGCCTTCCATCCGTGACCTCAATGCGCTGCTTAACCAGCT
CCACCAGGTCGGCGGTGGCCCATATGTCGTAAGGGCTTGGCTGCACCGGAATCAGCACGAAGTCGGCTGC
CTTGATCGCGGACACAGCCAAGTCCGCCGCCTGGGGCGCTCCGTCGATCACTACGAAGTCGCGCCGGCCG
ATGGCCTTCACGTCGCGGTCAATCGTCGGGCGGTCGATGCCGACAACGGTTAGCGGTTGATCTTCCCGCA
CGGCCGCCCAATCGCGGGCACTGCCCTGGGGATCGGAATCGACTAACAGAACATCGGCCCCGGCGAGTTG
CAGGGCGCGGGCTAGATGGGTTGCGATGGTCGTCTTGCCTGACCCGCCTTTCTGGTTAAGTACAGCGATA
ACCTTCATGCGTTCCCCTTGCGTATTTGTTTATTTACTCATCGCATCATATACGCAGCGACCGCATGACG
CAAGCTGTTTTACTCAAATACACATCACCTTTTTAGACGGCGGCGCTCGGTTTCTTCAGCGGCCAAGCTG
GCCGGCCAGGCCGCCAGCTTGGCATCAGACAAACCGGCCAGGATTTCATGCAGCCGCACGGTTGAGACGT
GCGCGGGCGGCTCGAACACGTACCCGGCCGCGATCATCTCCGCCTCGATCTCTTCGGTAATGAAAAACGG
TTCGTCCTGGCCGTCCTGGTGCGGTTTCATGCTTGTTCCTCTTGGCGTTCATTCTCGGCGGCCGCCAGGG
CGTCGGCCTCGGTCAATGCGTCCTCACGGAAGGCACCGCGCCGCCTGGCCTCGGTGGGCGTCACTTCCTC
GCTGCGCTCAAGTGCGCGGTACAGGGTCGAGCGATGCACGCCAAGCAGTGCAGCCGCCTCTTTCACGGTG
CGGCCTTCCTGGTCGATCAGCTCGCGGGCGTGCGCGATCTGTGCCGGGGTGAGGGTAGGGCGGGGGCCAA
ACTTCACGCCTCGGGCCTTGGCGGCCTCGCGCCCGCTCCGGGTGCGGTCGATGATTAGGGAACGCTCGAA
CTCGGCAATGCCGGCGAACACGGTCAACACCATGCGGCCGGCCGGCGTGGTGGTGTCGGCCCACGGCTCT
GCCAGGCTACGCAGGCCCGCGCCGGCCTCCTGGATGCGCTCGGCAATGTCCAGTAGGTCGCGGGTGCTGC
GGGCCAGGCGGTCTAGCCTGGTCACTGTCACAACGTCGCCAGGGCGTAGGTGGTCAAGCATCCTGGCCAG
CTCCGGGCGGTCGCGCCTGGTGCCGGTGATCTTCTCGGAAAACAGCTTGGTGCAGCCGGCCGCGTGCAGT
TCGGCCCGTTGGTTGGTCAAGTCCTGGTCGTCGGTGCTGACGCGGGCATAGCCCAGCAGGCCAGCGGCGG
CGCTCTTGTTCATGGCGTAATGTCTCCGGTTCTAGTCGCAAGTATTCTACTTTATGCGACTAAAACACGC
GACAAGAAAACGCCAGGAAAAGGGCAGGGCGGCAGCCTGTCGCGTAACTTAGGACTTGTGCGACATGTCG
TTTTCAGAAGACGGCTGCACTGAACGTCAGAAGCCGACTGCACTATAGCAGCGGAGGGGTTGGATCAAAG
TACTTTGATCCCGAGGGGAACCCTGTGGTTGGCATGCACATACAAATGGACGAACGGATAAACCT
Features (pLannotate 1.2.2; 27 found; start..end, strand, type, name):
     54..78      -  misc_feature   RB T-DNA repeat: right border repeat from nopaline C58 T-DNA
    144..298     -  CDS            lacZα (fragment): LacZα fragment of β-galactosidase; lacZ fragment
   2057..2181    +  protein_bind   attR1: mutant version of attR; recombination site for the Gateway® LR reaction LR Clonase™
   2218..2248    +  promoter       lac UV5 promoter: E. coli lac promoter with an "up" mutation
   2272..2301    +  promoter       cat promoter (fragment): promoter of the E. coli cat gene encoding chloramphenicol acetyltransferase
   2302..2961    +  CDS            CmR: chloramphenicol acetyltransferase; cat; confers resistance to chloramphenicol
   3140..3298    +  CDS            ccdA (fragment): CCDA_ECO57 - Also known as H, letA. Experimental evidence at protein level: Swiss-Prot protein existence level 1. Antitoxin component of a type II toxin-antitoxin (TA) system which inhibits the post-segregational killing (PSK) of plasmid-free cells, also referred to as a plasmid addiction system. Binds to and blocks the activity of CcdB; will also remove bound CcdB protein from the CcdB-GyrA complex by forming a CcdA-CcdB complex, a process termed rejuvenation. Functions as a transcriptional corepressor for the ccdAB operon, repression also requires CcdB (By similarity). From Escherichia coli
   3303..3605    +  CDS            ccdB: CCDB_ECOLI - Also known as G, letB, letD. Experimental evidence at protein level: Swiss-Prot protein existence level 1. Toxic component of a type II toxin-antitoxin (TA) system, functioning in plasmid maintainence. Responsible for the post- segregational killing (PSK) of plasmid-free cells, also referred to as a plasmid addiction system. Half-life of over 2 hours. Cell killing by CcdB is accompanied by filamentation, defects in chromosome and plasmid segregation, defects in cell division, formation of anucleate cells, decreased DNA synthesis and plasmid loss. Interferes with the activity of DN
   3649..3773    -  protein_bind   attR2: mutant version of attR; recombination site for the Gateway® LR reaction LR Clonase™
   3805..4057    +  terminator     NOS terminator: nopaline synthase terminator and poly(A) signal
   4113..4135    -  protein_bind   lac operator (fragment): The lac repressor binds to the lac operator to inhibit transcription in E. coli. This inhibition can be relieved by adding lactose or isopropyl-β-D-thiogalactopyranoside (IPTG). lac repressor encoded by lacI
   4139..4169    -  promoter       lac promoter: promoter for the E. coli lac operon
   4184..4205    -  protein_bind   CAP binding site: CAP binding activates transcription in the presence of cAMP. E. coli catabolite activator protein
   4290..4464    -  polyA_signal   CaMV poly(A) signal: cauliflower mosaic virus polyadenylation signal
   4505..5530    -  CDS            HygR: hygromycin B phosphotransferase confers resistance to hygromycin
   5597..6272    -  promoter       CaMV 35S promoter (enhanced): cauliflower mosaic virus 35S promoter with a duplicated enhancer region
   6467..6491    -  misc_feature   LB T-DNA repeat: left border repeat from nopaline C58 T-DNA
   6750..6773    +  promoter       Pc promoter (fragment): intI1 (promoter lies within the coding sequence); class 1 integron promoter
   6949..7005    +  CDS            GmR (fragment): gentamycin acetyltransferase; aacC1; confers resistance to gentamycin
   7016..7803    +  CDS            SmR (fragment): aminoglycoside adenylyltransferase (Murphy, 1985); aadA; confers resistance to spectinomycin and streptomycin
   8049..8637    +  rep_origin     ori: high-copy-number ColE1/pMB1/pBR322/pUC origin of replication
   8823..8963    -  misc_feature   bom: basis of mobility region from pBR322
   9065..9104    -  CDS            rop (fragment): Rop protein, which maintains plasmids at low copy number; rop
   9307..9501    -  rep_origin     pVS1 oriV: origin of replication for the Pseudomonas plasmid pVS1 (Heeb et al., 2000)
   9567..10640   -  CDS            pVS1 RepA: replication protein from the Pseudomonas plasmid pVS1 (Heeb et al., 2000)
  11069..11698   -  CDS            pVS1 StaA: stability protein from the Pseudomonas plasmid pVS1 (Heeb et al., 2000)
  12258..12659   -  CDS            Y4CG_SINFN (fragment): Protein inferred from homology: Swiss-Prot protein existence level 3. From Sinorhizobium fredii (strain NBRC 101917 / NGR234).
