[The description below was written by a language model from this plasmid's Addgene catalogue record and pLannotate feature annotations shown in this document.]
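Description:
pMpGWB103 is an empty Gateway destination binary vector for Agrobacterium-mediated plant transformation. It was designed mainly for the liverwort Marchantia polymorpha but is also described as usable in other plants. It derives from the pMpGWB100 backbone, with the MpEF1alpha promoter cloned upstream of the Gateway cassette. The full sequence record is 12,945 nt, whereas the 9,502 bp in the catalogue refers to the backbone alone. Outside the T-DNA, the plasmid carries a high-copy ColE1/pMB1-type origin with a bom site for propagation in E. coli. The pVS1 oriV, RepA and StaA functions provide replication and stable maintenance in Agrobacterium. An aadA gene confers spectinomycin/streptomycin resistance for bacterial selection.

Between the nopaline-type right and left border repeats lie two units. The first is the expression cassette: an attR1–attR2 Gateway cassette containing a chloramphenicol resistance gene and the ccdB toxin gene, followed by a NOS terminator. The MpEF1alpha promoter is not annotated in the feature table, but it presumably occupies the unannotated stretch between the lacZα fragment and attR1. An LR reaction with an entry clone replaces the CmR–ccdB segment with the gene of interest, placing it under this promoter, which in Marchantia is generally used for strong constitutive expression. No epitope tag or reporter is annotated, so inserts would be expressed unfused. Because ccdB is toxic to ordinary E. coli strains, the unrecombined vector is maintained in the ccdB-tolerant strain DB3.1 under chloramphenicol plus spectinomycin, and ccdB counterselects against non-recombinant plasmids after LR cloning. The second unit is the plant selection marker, a hygromycin phosphotransferase gene driven by an enhanced CaMV 35S promoter with a CaMV poly(A) signal. It allows hygromycin selection of transformants. The vector belongs to a series offering four different plant selection markers.
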