Addgene plasmid #68557: pMpGWB103
Purpose: (Empty Backbone) Gateway binary vector designed for transgenic research with Marchantia polymorpha as well as other plants
Depositing lab: Takayuki Kohchi. Depositing organization: Kyoto University, Graduate School of Biostudies. Publication: Development of Gateway Binary Vector Series with Four Different Selection Markers for the Liverwort Marchantia polymorpha. Ishizaki K, Nishihama R, Ueda M, Inoue K, Ishida S, Nishimura Y, Shikanai T, Kohchi T. PLoS One. 2015 Sep 25;10(9):e0138876. doi: 10.1371/journal.pone.0138876. eCollection 2015. PONE-D-15-25288 PubMed 26406247.
Backbone
  Vector backbone: pMpGWB100
  Backbone manufacturer: Kohchi Lab., Kyoto University
  Backbone size (bp): 9502
  Modifications to backbone: MpEF1alpha promoter is cloned upstream of the Gateway cassette.
  Vector type: Plant Expression
  Promoter: MpEF1alpha promoter
  Selectable markers: Hygromycin
Growth in bacteria
  Bacterial resistance: Chloramphenicol and Spectinomycin, 25 & 50 μg/mL
  Growth temperature: 37°C
  Growth strain: DB3.1
  Copy number: High Copy
Gene/Insert
  Cloning method: Gateway Cloning
Resource information
  A portion of this plasmid was derived from a plasmid made by: The Gateway cassette was provided by Tsuyoshi Nakagawa at Shimane University, Japan.
Terms and licenses: Academic/Nonprofit Terms; Industry Terms: Not Available to Industry
How to cite: pMpGWB103 was a gift from Takayuki Kohchi (Addgene plasmid # 68557 ; http://n2t.net/addgene:68557 ; RRID:Addgene_68557)
