>Addgene plasmid #68557 | pMpGWB103 | addgene partial sequence | sequence record 135401 | CAT-R 5'-GCAACTGACTGAAATGCCTC-3'
TGGTATATCCAGTGATTTTTTTCTCCATTTTAGCTTCCTTAGCTCCTGAAAATCTCGACGGATCCTAACT
CAAAATCCACACATTATACGAGCCGGAAGCATAAAGTGTAAAGCCTGGGGTGCCTAATGCGGCCCCTCGA
GGGGCCGCCATAGTGACTGGATATGTTGTGTTTTACAGTATTATGTAGTCTGTTTTTTATGCAAAATCTA
ATTTAATATATTGATATTTATATCATTTTACGTTTCTCGTTCAGCTTTTTTGTACAAACTTGTTGATAAC
TCTAGTCAACCTTTCTGCAGGCACATCAATACTGTTGAGGCAACACCCATAGAAGCACGGAACCAAGGAG
CACCGACGTCCATAGCACACAGCCAACCTCGCTGACCTTCGACTCCTCTTCAAGTCAAGGATAGACAAAT
CTATCATGCAGGAAACTTACGAGGCACCTCCGCACCAGAGACCGAACTGAACACCTTACCGAGATAACAG
GACTGACCAAAGTGGGATGTACTTGGCTAAAACGAACCTAAAAAATCACTCGCTCGAGGCCCCAATCGAC
ACCACGTAAAAGCTCCAGTCGGGTTTCAGGTCTAGACAATCACAATATCGAGCAATCGTAACGACGTACA
GAGACGAGGGCACAAGGCGCATACCAGAAGACAAGATGCAGCTCTTCGATGTCGATGCTCTCCACGCAAG
AGAGAAAGAAGTGAAAGGAACTCTAGGGTTGCGGCGATCGATT
