>Addgene plasmid #68557 | pMpGWB103 | addgene partial sequence | sequence record 135403 | ccdB-Fwd 5'-GCATGATGACCACCGATATG-3'
CTGATCTCAGCCACCGCGAAAATGACATCAAAAACGCCATTAACCTGATGTTCTGGGGAATATAAATGTC
AGGCTCCCTTATACACAGCCAGTCTGCAGGTCGACCATAGTGACTGGATATGTTGTGTTTTACAGTATTA
TGTAGTCTGTTTTTTATGCAAAATCTAATTTAATATATTGATATTTATATCATTTTACGTTTCTCGTTCA
GCTTTCTTGTACAAAGTGGTTGATAACAGCGCTTAGAGCTCGAATTTCCCCGATCGTTCAAACATTTGGC
AATAAAGTTTCTTAAGATTGAATCCTGTTGCCGGTCTTGCGATGATTATCATATAATTTCTGTTGAATTA
CGTTAAGCATGTAATAATTAACATGTAATGCATGACGTTATTTATGAGATGGGTTTTTATGATTAGAGTC
CCGCAATTATACATTTAATACGCGATAGAAAACAAAATATAGCGCGCAAACTAGGATAAATTATCGCGCG
CGGTGTCATCTATGTTACTAGATCGGGAATT
